Addgene plasmid #70901: pFOSGE_COF2F04
Purpose: Gateway entry clone
Depositing lab: Alexander Stark. Depositing organization: Research Institute of Molecular Pathology (IMP). Publication: Transcriptional regulators form diverse groups with context-dependent regulatory functions. Stampfel G, Kazmar T, Frank O, Wienerroither S, Reiter F, Stark A. Nature. 2015 Nov 9. doi: 10.1038/nature15545. PubMed 26550828.
Backbone
  Vector backbone: pDONR221
  Backbone manufacturer: Invitrogen
  Backbone size w/o insert (bp): 4762
  Vector type: Gateway entry vector
Growth in bacteria
  Bacterial resistance: Kanamycin, 50 μg/mL
  Growth temperature: 37°C
  Growth strain: DH5alpha
  Copy number: High Copy
Gene/Insert
  Gene/Insert name: mod(mdg4) (alt names: FBgn0002781; CG32491, FBtr0084064)
  Species: D. melanogaster (fly)
  Insert size (bp): 1809
  Entrez Gene: mod(mdg4) (a.k.a. Dmel_CG32491, BcDNA:GH07769, BcDNA:SD03001, CG15500, CG15501, CG15802, CG18151, CG32491, CG7836, CG7859, CG8076, Dmel\CG32491, Doom, E(var)129, E(var)3-93D, E(var)93D, E-(var)3-93D, E-var(3)1, E-var(3)3, LBC, MOD(MDG4), MOD(MDG4)56.3, MOD2.2, Mod(mdg 4), Mod(mdg 4)67.2, Mod(mdg)4, Mod(mdg4), Mod(mdg4)-67.2, Mod(mdg4)2.2, Mod(mdg4)67.2, Mod2.2, Mod67.2, Mod[mdg4], R5_3R:17176815..17177103, bpd, doom, l(3)03852, l(3)L3101, l(3)j2B7, mdg4, mmd4, mnm, mnn, mod, mod (mdg4), mod(gypsy), mod(mdg)4, mod(mdg-4), mod(mdg4, mod(mdg4)-58.8, mod(mdg4)-67.2, mod(mdg4)67.2, mod-mdg4, mod2.2, modMDG4, mod[mdg4], pf-2)
  Cloning method: Gateway Cloning
  Sequencing primers: 5′ M13-F20; 3′ M13R
Terms and licenses: Academic/Nonprofit Terms; Industry Terms: Not Available to Industry
How to cite: pFOSGE_COF2F04 was a gift from Alexander Stark (Addgene plasmid # 70901 ; http://n2t.net/addgene:70901 ; RRID:Addgene_70901)
