[The description below was written by a language model from this plasmid's Addgene catalogue record.]
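Description:
pFOSGE_COF2F04 is a Gateway entry clone built on the Invitrogen pDONR221 donor backbone and carrying a Drosophila melanogaster mod(mdg4) insert (CG32491, FBgn0002781). The insert is listed at 1809 bp and is tied to the transcript identifier FBtr0084064, so it appears to represent one specific isoform of this gene, which has many alternative names. The plasmid is maintained as a high-copy plasmid in standard E. coli cloning strains under kanamycin selection. No feature table accompanies the record, so the exact boundaries of the insert, the presence or absence of a stop codon, and any tags are not stated.

As an entry clone made by Gateway recombination, the insert would be expected to sit between attL recombination sites generated when an attB-flanked product recombines into the donor vector, replacing the original counter-selection cassette. Entry vectors of this type have no promoter for expressing the insert in eukaryotic cells. They act instead as a sequence-verifiable master copy from which the insert can be moved by an LR reaction into any compatible destination vector, which then supplies the promoter, tags or fusion partners. M13 forward and reverse primer sites flanking the cassette are listed for sequencing the insert.

The record gives the purpose only as "Gateway entry clone". The associated publication studies the context-dependent regulatory functions of transcriptional regulators, which suggests the plasmid belongs to a larger collection of fly regulator clones intended for transfer into expression or functional-assay vectors.
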