>Addgene plasmid #70901 | pFOSGE_COF2F04 | depositor partial sequence | sequence record 126843 | insert
ATGGCGGACGACGAGCAATTCAGCTTGTGCTGGAACAACTTCAACACGAATTTGTCGGCCGGCTTCCACG
AGTCGCTATGCCGCGGCGACCTGGTGGACGTCTCGCTGGCCGCCGAGGGCCAAATAGTGAAGGCCCACCG
ATTGGTGTTATCCGTCTGCTCGCCCTTCTTCCGCAAGATGTTCACTCAGATGCCGTCGAACACCCACGCT
ATCGTATTCCTGAACAACGTCAGCCACTCGGCGCTGAAGGACCTCATCCAATTCATGTACTGCGGCGAGG
TCAACGTGAAGCAGGACGCCCTGCCCGCGTTTATTAGCACCGCGGAATCGCTGCAAATCAAGGGGCTAAC
GGATAACGATCCTGCGCCTCAGCCGCCGCAGGAATCCAGCCCGCCGCCAGCAGCACCTCATGTACAACAA
CAGCAAATACCGGCTCAGCGGGTGCAGCGCCAGCAGCCTCGCGCCTCCGCCCGCTACAAGATCGAGACCG
TGGACGACGGCCTGGGCGACGAGAAACAGAGCACCACCCAGATCGTCATCCAGACCACGGCCGCACCCCA
AGCCACCATTGTACAACAGCAGCAACCGCAGCAGGCGGCGCAGCAGATCCAATCGCAGCAGCTGCAGACG
GGAACCACGACGACGGCGACGCTGGTGTCGACAAACAAACGCTCTGCCCAGCGCTCCTCCCTGACCCCCG
CCTCCTCGAGCGCCGGCGTAAAGCGCTCCAAGACAAGCACCTCCGCAAATGTTATGGACCCTCTCGACTC
GACCACTGAAACTGGAGCCACGACAACCGCCCAACTTGTGCCGCAACAGATCACCGTGCAAACCTCTGTG
GTCTCTGCGGCAGAAGCAAAGCTCCACCAGCAATCGCCGCAGCAGGTTCGACAGGAGGAAGCCGAGTACA
TTGATCTCCCCATGGAATTGCCCACGAAATCTGAACCTGACTACTCTGAGGACCATGGCGACGCCGCCGG
CGATGCCGAGGGCACCTATGTGGAGGACGATACTTACGGAGACATGCGCTACGACGACAGCTACTTCACT
GAAAACGAGGATGCTGGCAACCAGACTGCGGCAAATACGAGCGGTGGCGGAGTGACGGCGACCACTTCCA
AGGCTGTGGTCAAGCAACAGTCCCAGAACTACAGTGAATCATCGTTTGTCGACACCAGCGGGGATCAGGG
CAACACAGAGGCTCAAGTCAAGATCAAAATGGAGCCTTCGCCGACGCCTGGGCACTCATCGGATGCTGCT
GTGGCCGCCCTTGCCGTCACCTACTTAAGCGACGAGGAATCGTTCCGGAAACCCTTTACCCTGCCCAAGC
TACTGGACGGTAAGTTCTACAAGAACATCCAGCCGAACCAGAAGACGCCAGGTGCTATCCAGGCCACCTG
CACAACATGCCACGGACTGATCTCCGGCACCACCAAGTCCACGGGGAACTTTCTCAGCCATATCAAGAGG
CGGCACAAGGAGCTGCTGCCCCTGTGTCAACTTTACTGCCAGGCCAAGGCCAACGGCACTGTGCCAGCGG
TTAAAAGTTCACCACCCAACCCGAACCATGTGCTCACCTCGGCGACTCCCACTCCTGCGATGGAAATGAT
GACCCAAGTTGCGCAGATGCCTCCGACCGCGGCGTACGCCACAGGGCCCACCCACCTCGGCATGCCGGTG
ACGGTACCTGTGCCCGTCTCCATGTCTTTGGCGATGCCCATCTCCCTGCCACACGTTCAAACACCGCAAA
TGATGGCGCTGATGCAGCAGCACCAGGCGCACGGTGCCGTCTTCATTAGCAAAGATTAC
