>Addgene plasmid #70901 | pFOSGE_COF2F04 | addgene partial sequence | sequence record 130435 | M13-Rev 5'-CAGGAAACAGCTATGACC-3'
AATAATGATTTTATTTTGACTGATAGTGACCTGTTCGTTGCAACAAATTGATAAGCAATGCTTTCTTATA
ATGCCAACTTTGTACAAGAAAGCTGGGTCGTAATCTTTGCTAATGAAGACGGCACCGTGCGCCTGGTGCT
GCTGCATCAGCGCCATCATTTGCGGTGTTTGAACGTGTGGCAGGGAGATGGGCATCGCCAAAGACATGGA
GACGGGCACAGGTACCGTCACCGGCATGCCGAGGTGGGTGGGCCCTGTGGCGTACGCCGCGGTCGGAGGC
ATCTGCGCAACTTGGGTCATCATTTCCATCGCAGGAGTGGGAGTCGCCGAGGTGAGCACATGGTTCGGGT
TGGGTGGTGAACTTTTAACCGCTGGCACAGTGCCGTTGGCCTTGGCCTGGCAGTAAAGTTGACACAGGGG
CAGCAGCTCCTTGTGCCGCCTCTTGATATGGCTGAGAAAGTTCCCCGTGGACTTGGTGGTGCCGGAGATC
AGTCCGTGGCATGTTGTGCAGGTGGCCTGGATAGCACCTGGCGTCTTCTGGTTCGGCTGGATGTTCTTGT
AGAACTTACCGTCCAGTAGCTTGGGCAGGGTAAAGGGTTTCCGGAACGATTCCTCGTCGCTTAAGTAGGT
GACGGCAAGGGCGGCCACAGCAGCATCCGATGAGTGCCCAGGCGTCGGCGAAGGCTCCATTTTGATCTTG
ACTTGAGCCTCTGTGTTGCCCTGATCCCCGCTGGTGTCGACAAACGATGATTCACTGTAGTTCTGGGACT
GTTGCTTGACCACAGCCTTGGAAGTGGTCGCCGTCACTCCGCCACCGCTCGTATT
